>Addgene plasmid #19299 | pRK5-HA GST RagA 21L | depositor partial sequence | sequence record 8964 | Author sequence
TNTNTAGCATGGCCTTTGCAGGGCTGGCAAGCCACGTTTGGTGGTGGCGACCATCCTCCAAAAGGTGGAG
GTGGTGGGTCGAGGGGAGGTTCTGGTGGATCAGGAGGTTCAGGTGGATCTGGGTCGACGATGCCAAATAC
AGCCATGAAGAAAAAGGTGCTGCTGATGGGGAAGAGCGGGTCGGGGAAGCTCAGCATGAGGTCGATAATC
TTCGCCAATTACATTGCTCGCGACACCCGGCGCCTGGGGGCCACCATTGACGTGGAACACTCCCACGTCC
GATTCCTAGGGAACCTGGTGCTGAACCTGTGGGACTGTGGCGGTCAGGACACCTTCATGGAAAATTACTT
CACCAGCCAGCGAGACAATATCTTCCGTAACGTGGAAGTTTTGATTTACGTGTTTGACGTGGAGAGCCGC
GAACTGGAAAAGGACATGCATTATTACCAGTCGTGTCTGGAGGCCATCCTCCAGAACTCTCCTGACGCCA
AAATCTTCTGCCTGGTGCACAAAATGGATCTGGTTCAGGAGGATCAGCGTGACCTGATTTTTAAAGAGCG
AGAGGAAGACCTGAGGCGTCTGTCTCGCCCGCTGGAGTGTGCTTGTTTTCGAACGTCCATCTGGGATGAG
ACGCTCTACAAAGCCTGGTCCAGCATCGTCTACCAGCTGATTCCCAACGTTCAGCAGCTGGAGATGAACC
TCAGGAATTTTGCCCAAATCATTGAGGCCGATGAAGTTCTGCTGTTCGAAAGANCTACATTCTTGGTTAT
TTCCCACTACCAGTGCAAAGAGCAGCGCGACGTCCACCGGTTTGAGAAGATCAGCAACATCATCAAACAG
TTCAAGCTGANCTGCAGTAAATTGGCCGCTTCCTTCCAGANCATGGNAGTTAGGAATTCCAACTTCGCTG
CTTTNNTCGACATCTNNNCCTCAAATACGNACGTGANGGTGGNNNNNTCANATCCGTCGATCCCNTTCTG
NGGCCACTNNGATCANCNTCNCA
