>Addgene plasmid #19299 | pRK5-HA GST RagA 21L | addgene partial sequence | sequence record 24535 | SP6 5'-ATTTAGGTGACACTATAG-3'
CTTGCTTCCTCCGGTGTCCCTCCCAGGTCCACTGCACCTCGGTTCTATCGATTGAATTCCCGAACCGACA
GTCGGTCTCTTCACCAAGGCCATTCGCGCCACCATGGGCTACCCCTATGATGTGCCTGACTACGCAGATC
TCAATGGTGGTGGTGGTGGGTCGAGAATGTCCCCTATACTAGGTTATTGGAAAATTAAGGGCCTTGTGCA
ACCCACTCGACTTCTTTTGGAATATCTTGAAGAAAAATATGAAGAGCATTTGTATGAGCGCGATGAAGGT
GATAAATGGCGAAACAAAAAGTTTGAATTGGGTTTGGAGTTTCCCAATCTTCCTTATTATATTGATGGTG
ATGTTAAATTAACACAGTCTATGGCCATCATACGTTATATAGCTGACAAGCACAACATGTTGGGTGGTTG
TCCAAAAGAGCGTGCAGAGATTTCAATGCTTGAAGGAGCGGTTTTGGATATTAGATACGGTGTTTCGAGA
ATTGCATATAGTAAAGACTTTGAAACTCTCAAAGTTGATTTTCTTAGCAAGCTACCTGAAATGCTGAAAA
TGTTCGAAGATCGTTTATGTCATAAAACATATTTAAATGGTGATCATGTAACCCATCCTGACTTCATGTT
GTATGACGCTCTTGATGTTGTTTTATACATGGGACCCAAAACTGCCTGGATGCGTTCCCAAAATTAGTTT
GTTTTAAAAACCGTATTGAAGCTATCCCACAAATTGATAAGTACTTGAAATCCAGCAAGTATATAGCATG
GCCTTGCAGGGCTGGCAAGCCACGTTTGGTGGGGCGACATCCTCCA
