>Addgene plasmid #19299 | pRK5-HA GST RagA 21L | addgene partial sequence | sequence record 24536 | 19299 with pGEX-5'
GTGGAGGTGGTGGGTCGAGGGGAGGTTCTGGTGGATCAGGAGGTTCAGGTGGATCTGGGTCGACGATGCC
AAATACAGCCATGAAGAAAAAGGTGCTGCTGATGGGGAAGAGCGGGTCGGGGAAGCTCAGCATGAGGTCG
ATAATCTTCGCCAATTACATTGCTCGCGACACCCGGCGCCTGGGGGCCACCATTGACGTGGAACACTCCC
ACGTCCGATTCCTAGGGAACCTGGTGCTGAACCTGTGGGACTGTGGCGGTCAGGACACCTTCATGGAAAA
TTACTTCACCAGCCAGCGAGACAATATCTTCCGTAACGTGGAAGTTTTGATTTACGTGTTTGACGTGGAG
AGCCGCGAACTGGAAAAGGACATGCATTATTACCAGTCGTGTCTGGAGGCCATCCTCCAGAACTCTCCTG
ACGCCAAAATCTTCTGCCTGGTGCACAAAATGGATCTGGTTCAGGAGGATCAGCGTGACCTGATTTTTAA
AGAGCGAGAGGAAGACCTGAGGCGTCTGTCTCGCCCGCTGGAGTGTGCTTGTTTTCGAACGTCCATCTGG
GATGAGACGCTCTACAAAGCCTGGTCCAGCATCGTCTACCAGCTGATTCCCAACGTTCAGCAGCTGGAGA
TGAACCTCAGGAATTTTGCCCAAATCATTGAGGCCGATGAAGTTCTGCTGTTCGAAAGAGCTACATTCTT
GGTTATTTCCCACTACCAGTGCANAGAGCAGCGCGACGTCCACCGGTTTGAGANANCANCAACATCATCA
AACAGTTCAAGCTGAGCTGCAGTAAATTGGNNGCTTCCTTCCNNANCAAGGNAGGTNAGGAA
