[The description below was written by a language model from this plasmid's Addgene catalogue record.]
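Description:
pRK5-HA GST RagA 21L is a mammalian expression plasmid built on the pRK5 backbone (about 4.75 kb without insert) that encodes human RagA (RRAGA, Ras-related GTP binding A) carrying a T21L point mutation. It is propagated in E. coli as a high-copy plasmid under ampicillin selection. The record does not list a mammalian selection marker, and it does not name the promoter. pRK5 vectors generally drive expression from a CMV promoter and are used for transient transfection, but this is general knowledge about the backbone rather than something recorded here.

The insert, listed at roughly 1.6 kb, was cloned between SalI and NotI sites, both of which were preserved. The RagA coding sequence is fused at its N terminus to an HA epitope and glutathione S-transferase (GST). The listed insert size is consistent with the tag sequence being counted alongside RagA, although the record does not say so. The HA tag allows detection or immunoprecipitation with anti-HA antibodies, while GST allows the fusion protein and its binding partners to be captured on glutathione resin. The record gives no functional annotation for T21L. Substitutions at this position in the nucleotide-binding region of small GTPases are commonly used to bias the protein toward a GDP-bound or inactive-like state, so this construct probably serves as a nucleotide-state mutant of RagA.

The associated publication concerns Rag GTPase binding to raptor and amino acid signalling to mTORC1. This suggests the plasmid is used for expressing tagged mutant RagA in mammalian cells, for pull-down and co-purification assays, and for testing how RagA nucleotide state affects mTORC1 pathway activity.
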