Addgene plasmid #19299: pRK5-HA GST RagA 21L
Depositing lab: David Sabatini. Depositing organization: Whitehead Institute for Biomedical Research. Publication: The Rag GTPases bind raptor and mediate amino acid signaling to mTORC1. Sancak Y, Peterson TR, Shaul YD, Lindquist RA, Thoreen CC, Bar-Peled L, Sabatini DM. Science. 2008 Jun 13. 320(5882):1496-501. 10.1126/science.1157535 PubMed 18497260.
Backbone
  Vector backbone: pRK5
  Backbone manufacturer: BD PharMingen
  Backbone size w/o insert (bp): 4754
  Vector type: Mammalian Expression
Growth in bacteria
  Bacterial resistance: Ampicillin, 100 μg/mL
  Growth temperature: 37°C
  Growth strain: DH5alpha
  Copy number: High Copy
Gene/Insert
  Gene/Insert name: Ras-related GTP binding A (alt name: RRAGA)
  Species: H. sapiens (human)
  Insert size (bp): 1610
  Mutation: T21L
  Entrez Gene: RRAGA (a.k.a. FIP-1, FIP1, RAGA)
  Tag / fusion protein: HA (N terminal on insert); GST (N terminal on insert)
  Cloning method: Restriction Enzyme; 5′ cloning site SalI (not destroyed); 3′ cloning site NotI (not destroyed)
  Sequencing primers: 5′ SP6, pGEX 5'; 3′ pBABE 3'
Terms and licenses: Academic/Nonprofit Terms; Industry Terms: Not Available to Industry
How to cite: pRK5-HA GST RagA 21L was a gift from David Sabatini (Addgene plasmid # 19299 ; http://n2t.net/addgene:19299 ; RRID:Addgene_19299)
